Addgene plasmid #156436: pEN765 -pCAGGS-3XFLAG-mKate2-(human)PDS5B-bpA
Purpose: For transient expression of human PDS5B tagged with mKate2
Depositing lab: Elphege Nora. Depositing organization: University of California, San Francisco (UCSF). Publication: Molecular basis of CTCF binding polarity in genome folding. Nora EP, Caccianini L, Fudenberg G, So K, Kameswaran V, Nagle A, Uebersohn A, Hajj B, Saux AL, Coulon A, Mirny LA, Pollard KS, Dahan M, Bruneau BG. Nat Commun. 2020 Nov 5;11(1):5612. doi: 10.1038/s41467-020-19283-x. PubMed 33154377.
Backbone
  Vector backbone: pEN765 -pCAGGS-3XFLAG-mKate2-(human)PDS5B-bpA.
  Vector type: Mammalian Expression
Growth in bacteria
  Bacterial resistance: Ampicillin, 100 μg/mL
  Growth temperature: 37°C
  Growth strain: DH5alpha
  Copy number: High Copy
Gene/Insert
  Gene/Insert name: human PDS5B
  Species: H. sapiens (human)
  Mutation: none
  Entrez Gene: PDS5B (a.k.a. APRIN, AS3, CG008)
  Cloning method: Gibson Cloning
Terms and licenses: Academic/Nonprofit Terms; Industry Terms: Not Available to Industry
How to cite: pEN765 -pCAGGS-3XFLAG-mKate2-(human)PDS5B-bpA was a gift from Elphege Nora (Addgene plasmid # 156436 ; http://n2t.net/addgene:156436 ; RRID:Addgene_156436)
