[The description below was written by a language model from this plasmid's Addgene catalogue record and pLannotate feature annotations shown in this document.]
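Description:
pEN765 -pCAGGS-3XFLAG-mKate2-(human)PDS5B-bpA is a mammalian expression plasmid of roughly 9.65 kb built for transient expression of human PDS5B, a cohesin-associated protein also known as APRIN or AS3, as a red fluorescent fusion. It is propagated in E. coli as a high-copy plasmid through a ColE1/pUC-type origin and is selected with ampicillin via a β-lactamase gene under its own bla promoter. No mammalian selection marker is annotated, which fits its stated transient use. Short lac promoter, lac operator, CAP site and lacI fragments between the expression cassette and the origin are leftovers of the cloning backbone and have no evident role in the design.

Expression is driven by the CAG promoter arrangement: the human cytomegalovirus immediate early enhancer, the chicken β-actin promoter, and a chimeric chicken β-actin/rabbit β-globin intron, a combination that gives strong constitutive transcription in many mammalian cell types. Downstream lies the mKate2 coding sequence, a monomeric, rapidly maturing red fluorescent protein, followed after a short linker region by the unmutated PDS5B open reading frame, so the fluorescent tag sits at the N-terminus. The construct name also indicates a 3XFLAG epitope ahead of mKate2, but the automated annotation does not call it as a separate feature. The transcript ends in rabbit β-globin sequence carrying the polyadenylation signal; the small "HBB fragment" annotation just after PDS5B most likely reflects this globin-derived 3′ region rather than an intended coding part.

The depositor's sequence and the repository's sequencing result differ by about ten nucleotides in length but show the same features in the same order. The plasmid suits live imaging or FLAG-based detection of PDS5B in transfected cells.
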