Features (pLannotate 1.2.2; 14 found; start..end, strand, type, name):
      4..383     +  enhancer       CMV enhancer: human cytomegalovirus immediate early enhancer
    386..661     +  promoter       chicken β-actin promoter: No description available
    662..1670    +  intron         chimeric intron: chimera between introns from chicken β-actin and rabbit β-globin
   1844..2539    +  CDS            mKate2: mKate2 is a basic (constitutively fluorescent) red fluorescent protein published in 2009, derived from Entacmaea quadricolor. It is reported to be a rapidly-maturing monomer with moderate acid sensitivity.
   2576..6916    +  CDS            PDS5B: PDS5B_HUMAN - Also known as APRIN, AS3 From Homo sapiens (Human).
   6912..7007    +  CDS            HBB (fragment): HBB_PONPY - Experimental evidence at transcript level: Swiss-Prot protein existence level 2. Involved in oxygen transport from the lung to the various peripheral tissues. From Pongo pygmaeus (Bornean orangutan).
   7078..7133    +  polyA_signal   β-globin poly(A) signal: rabbit β-globin polyadenylation signal (Gil and Proudfoot, 1987)
   7516..7532    -  protein_bind   lac operator: The lac repressor binds to the lac operator to inhibit transcription in E. coli. This inhibition can be relieved by adding lactose or isopropyl-β-D-thiogalactopyranoside (IPTG). lac repressor encoded by lacI
   7540..7570    -  promoter       lac promoter: promoter for the E. coli lac operon
   7585..7606    -  protein_bind   CAP binding site: CAP binding activates transcription in the presence of cAMP. E. coli catabolite activator protein
   7657..7719    -  CDS            lacI (fragment): LACI_ECOLI - Experimental evidence at protein level: Swiss-Prot protein existence level 1. Repressor of the lactose operon. Binds allolactose as an inducer. From Escherichia coli (strain K12).
   7902..8490    -  rep_origin     ori: high-copy-number ColE1/pMB1/pBR322/pUC origin of replication
   8661..9521    -  CDS            AmpR: β-lactamase; bla; confers resistance to ampicillin, carbenicillin, and related antibiotics
   9522..9626    -  promoter       AmpR promoter: bla
>Addgene plasmid #156436 | pEN765 -pCAGGS-3XFLAG-mKate2-(human)PDS5B-bpA | depositor full sequence | sequence record 301984 | pEN765 -pCAGGS-3XFLAG-mKate2-(human)PDS5B-bpA sequence 9652 bps
GTCGACATTGATTATTGACTAGTTATTAATAGTAATCAATTACGGGGTCATTAGTTCATAGCCCATATAT
GGAGTTCCGCGTTACATAACTTACGGTAAATGGCCCGCCTGGCTGACCGCCCAACGACCCCCGCCCATTG
ACGTCAATAATGACGTATGTTCCCATAGTAACGCCAATAGGGACTTTCCATTGACGTCAATGGGTGGACT
ATTTACGGTAAACTGCCCACTTGGCAGTACATCAAGTGTATCATATGCCAAGTACGCCCCCTATTGACGT
CAATGACGGTAAATGGCCCGCCTGGCATTATGCCCAGTACATGACCTTATGGGACTTTCCTACTTGGCAG
TACATCTACGTATTAGTCATCGCTATTACCATGGGTCGAGGTGAGCCCCACGTTCTGCTTCACTCTCCCC
ATCTCCCCCCCCTCCCCACCCCCAATTTTGTATTTATTTATTTTTTAATTATTTTGTGCAGCGATGGGGG
CGGGGGGGGGGGGGGCGCGCGCCAGGCGGGGCGGGGCGGGGCGAGGGGCGGGGCGGGGCGAGGCGGAGAG
GTGCGGCGGCAGCCAATCAGAGCGGCGCGCTCCGAAAGTTTCCTTTTATGGCGAGGCGGCGGCGGCGGCG
GCCCTATAAAAAGCGAAGCGCGCGGCGGGCGGGAGTCGCTGCGTTGCCTTCGCCCCGTGCCCCGCTCCGC
GCCGCCTCGCGCCGCCCGCCCCGGCTCTGACTGACCGCGTTACTCCCACAGGTGAGCGGGCGGGACGGCC
CTTCTCCTCCGGGCTGTAATTAGCGCTTGGTTTAATGACGGCTCGTTTCTTTTCTGTGGCTGCGTGAAAG
CCTTAAAGGGCTCCGGGAGGGCCCTTTGTGCGGGGGGGAGCGGCTCGGGGGGTGCGTGCGTGTGTGTGTG
CGTGGGGAGCGCCGCGTGCGGCCCGCGCTGCCCGGCGGCTGTGAGCGCTGCGGGCGCGGCGCGGGGCTTT
GTGCGCTCCGCGTGTGCGCGAGGGGAGCGCGGCCGGGGGCGGTGCCCCGCGGTGCGGGGGGGCTGCGAGG
GGAACAAAGGCTGCGTGCGGGGTGTGTGCGTGGGGGGGTGAGCAGGGGGTGTGGGCGCGGCGGTCGGGCT
GTAACCCCCCCCTGCACCCCCCTCCCCGAGTTGCTGAGCACGGCCCGGCTTCGGGTGCGGGGCTCCGTGC
GGGGCGTGGCGCGGGGCTCGCCGTGCCGGGCGGGGGGTGGCGGCAGGTGGGGGTGCCGGGCGGGGCGGGG
CCGCCTCGGGCCGGGGAGGGCTCGGGGGAGGGGCGCGGCGGCCCCGGAGCGCCGGCGGCTGTCGAGGCGC
GGCGAGCCGCAGCCATTGCCTTTTATGGTAATCGTGCGAGAGGGCGCAGGGACTTCCTTTGTCCCAAATC
TGGCGGAGCCGAAATCTGGGAGGCGCCGCCGCACCCCCTCTAGCGGGCGCGGGCGAAGCGGTGCGGCGCC
GGCAGGAAGGAAATGGGCGGGGAGGGCCTTCGTGCGTCGCCGCGCCGCCGTCCCCTTCTCCATCTCCAGC
CTCGGGGCTGCCGCAGGGGGACGGCTGCCTTCGGGGGGGACGGGGCAGGGCGGGGTTCGGCTTCTGGCGT
GTGACCGGCGGCTCTAGAGCCTCTGCTAACCATGTTCATGCCTTCTTCTTTTTCCTACAGCTCCTGGGCA
ACGTGCTGGTTATTGTGCTGTCTCATCATTTTGGCAAAGAATTCCTCGAGAATTCTCACGCGTGAATTCC
ACCATGGACTATAAGGACCACGACGGAGACTACAAGGATCATGATATTGATTACAAAGACGATGACGATA
AGCCCGGGGGGGGAGCAGGAGGCATGGTGAGCGAGCTGATTAAGGAGAACATGCACATGAAGCTGTACAT
GGAGGGCACCGTGAACAACCACCACTTCAAGTGCACATCCGAGGGCGAAGGCAAGCCCTACGAGGGCACC
CAGACCATGAGAATCAAGGCGGTCGAGGGCGGCCCTCTCCCCTTCGCCTTCGACATCCTGGCTACCAGCT
TCATGTACGGCAGCAAAACCTTCATCAACCACACCCAGGGCATCCCCGACTTCTTTAAGCAGTCCTTCCC
CGAGGGCTTCACATGGGAGAGAGTCACCACATACGAAGACGGGGGCGTGCTGACCGCTACCCAGGACACC
AGCCTCCAGGACGGCTGCCTCATCTACAACGTCAAGATCAGAGGGGTGAACTTCCCATCCAACGGCCCTG
TGATGCAGAAGAAAACACTCGGCTGGGAGGCCTCCACCGAGACCCTGTACCCCGCTGACGGCGGCCTGGA
AGGCAGAGCCGACATGGCCCTGAAGCTCGTGGGCGGGGGCCACCTGATCTGCAACTTGAAGACCACATAC
AGATCCAAGAAACCCGCTAAGAACCTCAAGATGCCCGGCGTCTACTATGTGGACAGAAGACTGGAAAGAA
TCAAGGAGGCCGACAAAGAGACCTACGTCGAGCAGCACGAGGTGGCTGTGGCCAGATACTGCGACCTCCC
TAGCAAACTGGGGCACAGAGGCGGTGGAGGGTCAGGCGGTGGTGGATCCACCGGTATGGCTCATTCAAAG
ACTAGGACCAATGATGGAAAAATTACATATCCGCCTGGGGTCAAGGAAATATCAGATAAAATATCTAAAG
AGGAGATGGTGAGACGATTAAAGATGGTTGTGAAAACTTTTATGGATATGGACCAGGACTCTGAAGAAGA
AAAGGAGCTTTATTTAAACCTAGCTTTACATCTTGCTTCAGATTTTTTTCTCAAGCATCCTGATAAAGAT
GTTCGCTTACTGGTAGCCTGCTGCCTTGCTGATATTTTCAGGATTTATGCTCCTGAAGCTCCTTACACAT
CCCCTGATAAACTAAAGGATATATTTATGTTTATAACAAGACAGTTGAAGGGGCTAGAGGATACAAAGAG
CCCACAATTCAATAGGTATTTTTATTTACTTGAGAACATTGCTTGGGTCAAGTCATATAACATATGCTTT
GAGTTAGAAGATAGCAATGAAATTTTCACCCAGCTATACAGAACCTTATTTTCAGTTATAAACAATGGCC
ACAATCAGAAAGTCCATATGCACATGGTAGACCTTATGAGCTCTATTATTTGTGAAGGTGATACAGTGTC
TCAGGAGCTTTTGGATACGGTTTTAGTAAATCTGGTACCTGCTCATAAGAATTTAAACAAGCAAGCATAT
GATTTGGCAAAGGCTTTACTGAAGAGGACAGCTCAAGCTATTGAGCCATATATTACCAATTTTTTTAATC
AGGTTCTGATGCTTGGGAAAACATCTATCAGCGATTTGTCAGAGCATGTCTTTGACTTAATTTTGGAGCT
CTACAATATTGATAGTCATTTGCTGCTCTCTGTTTTACCCCAGCTTGAATTTAAATTAAAGAGCAATGAT
AATGAGGAGCGCCTACAAGTTGTTAAACTACTGGCAAAAATGTTTGGGGCAAAGGATTCAGAATTGGCTT
CTCAAAACAAGCCACTTTGGCAGTGCTACTTGGGCAGGTTTAATGATATCCATGTACCAATCCGCCTGGA
ATGTGTGAAATTTGCTAGCCATTGTCTCATGAACCATCCTGATTTAGCAAAAGACTTAACAGAGTATCTT
AAAGTGAGGTCACATGACCCTGAGGAAGCTATTAGACATGATGTTATTGTGTCAATAGTTACAGCTGCTA
AAAAGGATATTCTTCTGGTCAATGATCACTTACTTAATTTTGTGAGAGAGAGAACATTAGACAAACGATG
GAGAGTACGCAAAGAAGCCATGATGGGACTTGCCCAAATTTATAAGAAATATGCTTTACAGTCAGCAGCT
GGAAAAGATGCTGCAAAACAGATAGCATGGATCAAAGACAAATTGCTACATATATATTATCAAAATAGTA
TTGATGATCGACTACTTGTTGAACGGATCTTTGCTCAATACATGGTTCCTCACAATTTAGAAACTACAGA
ACGGATGAAATGCTTATATTACTTGTATGCCACACTGGATTTAAATGCTGTGAAAGCATTGAATGAAATG
TGGAAATGTCAAAATCTGCTCCGACATCAAGTAAAGGATTTGCTTGACTTGATTAAGCAACCCAAAACAG
ATGCCAGTGTCAAGGCCATATTTTCAAAAGTGATGGTTATTACAAGAAATTTACCTGATCCTGGTAAGGC
TCAGGATTTCATGAAGAAATTCACACAGGTGTTAGAAGATGATGAGAAAATAAGAAAGCAGTTAGAAGTA
CTTGTTAGTCCAACATGCTCCTGCAAGCAGGCTGAAGGTTGTGTGCGTGAAATAACTAAGAAGTTGGGCA
ACCCCAAACAGCCTACAAATCCTTTCCTGGAAATGATCAAGTTTCTCTTGGAGAGGATAGCACCTGTGCA
CATAGATACCGAATCTATCAGTGCTCTTATTAAACAAGTGAACAAATCAATAGATGGAACAGCAGATGAT
GAAGATGAGGGTGTTCCAACTGATCAAGCCATCAGAGCAGGTCTTGAACTGCTTAAGGTACTCTCATTTA
CACATCCCATCTCATTTCATTCTGCTGAAACATTTGAATCATTACTGGCTTGTCTGAAAATGGATGATGA
AAAAGTAGCAGAAGCTGCACTACAAATTTTCAAAAACACAGGAAGCAAAATTGAAGAGGATTTTCCACAC
ATCAGATCAGCCTTGCTTCCTGTTTTACATCACAAATCTAAAAAAGGACCCCCCCGTCAAGCCAAATATG
CCATTCATTGTATCCATGCGATATTTTCTAGTAAAGAGACCCAGTTTGCACAGATATTTGAGCCTCTGCA
TAAGAGCCTAGATCCAAGCAACCTGGAACATCTCATAACACCATTGGTTACTATTGGTCATATTGCTCTC
CTTGCACCTGATCAATTTGCTGCTCCTTTGAAATCTTTGGTAGCTACTTTCATTGTGAAAGATCTTCTCA
TGAATGATCGGCTTCCAGGGAAAAAGACAACTAAACTTTGGGTTCCAGATGAAGAAGTATCTCCTGAGAC
AATGGTCAAAATTCAGGCTATTAAAATGATGGTTCGATGGCTACTTGGAATGAAAAATAATCACAGTAAA
TCAGGAACTTCTACCTTAAGATTGCTAACAACAATATTGCATAGTGATGGAGACTTGACAGAACAGGGGA
AAATTAGTAAACCAGATATGTCACGTCTGAGACTTGCTGCTGGGAGTGCTATTGTGAAGCTGGCACAAGA
ACCCTGTTACCATGAAATCATCACATTAGAACAATATCAGCTATGTGCATTAGCTATCAACGATGAATGC
TATCAAGTAAGACAAGTGTTTGCCCAGAAACTTCACAAAGGCCTTTCCCGTTTACGGCTTCCACTTGAGT
ATATGGCAATCTGTGCCCTTTGTGCAAAAGATCCTGTAAAGGAGAGAAGAGCTCATGCTAGGCAATGTTT
GGTGAAAAATATAAATGTAAGGCGGGAGTATCTGAAGCAGCATGCAGCTGTTAGTGAAAAATTATTGTCT
CTTCTACCAGAGTATGTTGTTCCATATACAATTCACCTTTTGGCACATGACCCAGATTATGTCAAAGTAC
AGGATATTGAACAACTTAAAGATGTTAAAGAATGTCTTTGGTTTGTTCTGGAAATATTAATGGCTAAAAA
TGAAAATAACAGTCACGCTTTTATCAGAAAGATGGTAGAAAATATTAAACAAACAAAAGATGCCCAAGGA
CCAGATGATGCAAAAATGAATGAAAAACTGTACACTGTGTGTGATGTTGCCATGAATATCATCATGTCAA
AGAGTACTACATACAGTTTGGAATCTCCTAAAGACCCGGTACTACCAGCTCGTTTCTTCACTCAACCTGA
CAAGAATTTCAGTAACACCAAAAATTATCTGCCTCCTGAAATGAAATCATTTTTCACTCCTGGAAAACCT
AAAACAACCAATGTTCTAGGAGCTGTTAACAAGCCACTTTCATCAGCAGGCAAGCAATCTCAGACCAAAT
CATCACGAATGGAAACTGTAAGCAATGCAAGCAGCAGCTCAAATCCAAGCTCTCCTGGAAGAATAAAGGG
GAGGCTTGATAGTTCTGAAATGGATCACAGTGAAAATGAAGATTACACAATGTCTTCACCTTTGCCGGGG
AAAAAAAGTGACAAGAGAGACGACTCTGATCTTGTAAGGTCTGAATTGGAGAAGCCTAGAGGCAGGAAAA
AAACGCCCGTCACAGAACAGGAGGAGAAATTAGGTATGGATGACTTGACTAAGTTGGTACAGGAACAGAA
ACCTAAAGGCAGTCAGCGAAGTCGGAAAAGAGGCCATACGGCTTCAGAATCTGATGAACAGCAGTGGCCT
GAGGAAAAGAGGCTCAAAGAAGATATATTAGAAAATGAAGATGAACAGAATAGTCCGCCAAAAAAGGGTA
AAAGAGGCCGACCACCAAAACCTCTTGGTGGAGGTACACCAAAAGAAGAGCCAACAATGAAAACTTCTAA
AAAAGGAAGCAAAAAAAAATCTGGACCTCCAGCACCAGAGGAGGAGGAAGAAGAAGAAAGACAAAGTGGA
AATACGGAACAGAAGTCCAAAAGCAAACAGCACCGAGTGTCAAGGAGAGCACAGCAGAGAGCAGAATCTC
CTGAATCTAGTGCAATTGAATCCACACAGTCCACACCACAGAAAGGACGAGGAAGACCATCAAAAACGCC
ATCACCATCACAACCAAAAAAAAATGTCCGTGTAGGACGCTCCAAACAAGCAGCTACTAAGGAAAATGAT
TCAAGTGAAGAAGTAGATGTGTTTCAGGGTAGCTCTCCTGTCGATGATATTCCACAGGAAGAAACAGAGG
AGGAGGAAGTTTCTACAGTAAATGTACGGCGGCGAAGTGCTAAAAGGGAACGGCGATGAGTTTAAACGCG
GCCGCTCAGGTCAGGTGCAGGCTGCCTATCAGAAGGTGGTGGCTGGTGTGGCCAATGCCCTGGCTCACAA
ATACCACTGAGATCTTTTTCCCTCTGCCAAAAATTATGGGGACATCATGAAGCCCCTTGAGCATCTGACT
TCTGGCTAATAAAGGAAATTTATTTTCATTGCAATAGTGTGTTGGAATTTTTTGTGTCTCTCACTCGGAA
GGACATATGGGAGGGCAAATCATTTAAAACATCAGAATGAGTATTTGGTTTAGAGTTTGGCAACATATGC
CATATGCTGGCTGCCATGAACAAAGGTGGCTATAAAGAGGTCATCAGTATATGAAACAGCCCCCTGCTGT
CCATTCCTTATTCCATAGAAAAGCCTTGACTTGAGGTTAGATTTTTTTTATATTTTGTTTTGTGTTATTT
TTTTCTTTAACATCCCTAAAATTTTCCTTACATGTTTTACTAGCCAGATTTTTCCTCCTCTCCTGACTAC
TCCCAGTCATAGCTGTCCCTCTTCTCTTATGAAGATCCCTCGACCTGCAGCCCAAGCTTGGCGTAATCAT
GGTCATAGCTGTTTCCTGTGTGAAATTGTTATCCGCTCACAATTCCACACAACATACGAGCCGGAAGCAT
AAAGTGTAAAGCCTGGGGTGCCTAATGAGTGAGCTAACTCACATTAATTGCGTTGCGCTCACTGCCCGCT
TTCCAGTCGGGAAACCTGTCGTGCCAGCGGATCCGCTGCATTAATGAATCGGCCAACGCGCGGGGAGAGG
CGGTTTGCGTATTGGGCGCTCTTCCGCTTCCTCGCTCACTGACTCGCTGCGCTCGGTCGTTCGGCTGCGG
CGAGCGGTATCAGCTCACTCAAAGGCGGTAATACGGTTATCCACAGAATCAGGGGATAACGCAGGAAAGA
ACATGTGAGCAAAAGGCCAGCAAAAGGCCAGGAACCGTAAAAAGGCCGCGTTGCTGGCGTTTTTCCATAG
GCTCCGCCCCCCTGACGAGCATCACAAAAATCGACGCTCAAGTCAGAGGTGGCGAAACCCGACAGGACTA
TAAAGATACCAGGCGTTTCCCCCTGGAAGCTCCCTCGTGCGCTCTCCTGTTCCGACCCTGCCGCTTACCG
GATACCTGTCCGCCTTTCTCCCTTCGGGAAGCGTGGCGCTTTCTCAATGCTCACGCTGTAGGTATCTCAG
TTCGGTGTAGGTCGTTCGCTCCAAGCTGGGCTGTGTGCACGAACCCCCCGTTCAGCCCGACCGCTGCGCC
TTATCCGGTAACTATCGTCTTGAGTCCAACCCGGTAAGACACGACTTATCGCCACTGGCAGCAGCCACTG
GTAACAGGATTAGCAGAGCGAGGTATGTAGGCGGTGCTACAGAGTTCTTGAAGTGGTGGCCTAACTACGG
CTACACTAGAAGGACAGTATTTGGTATCTGCGCTCTGCTGAAGCCAGTTACCTTCGGAAAAAGAGTTGGT
AGCTCTTGATCCGGCAAACAAACCACCGCTGGTAGCGGTGGTTTTTTTGTTTGCAAGCAGCAGATTACGC
GCAGAAAAAAAGGATCTCAAGAAGATCCTTTGATCTTTTCTACGGGGTCTGACGCTCAGTGGAACGAAAA
CTCACGTTAAGGGATTTTGGTCATGAGATTATCAAAAAGGATCTTCACCTAGATCCTTTTAAATTAAAAA
TGAAGTTTTAAATCAATCTAAAGTATATATGAGTAAACTTGGTCTGACAGTTACCAATGCTTAATCAGTG
AGGCACCTATCTCAGCGATCTGTCTATTTCGTTCATCCATAGTTGCCTGACTCCCCGTCGTGTAGATAAC
TACGATACGGGAGGGCTTACCATCTGGCCCCAGTGCTGCAATGATACCGCGAGACCCACGCTCACCGGCT
CCAGATTTATCAGCAATAAACCAGCCAGCCGGAAGGGCCGAGCGCAGAAGTGGTCCTGCAACTTTATCCG
CCTCCATCCAGTCTATTAATTGTTGCCGGGAAGCTAGAGTAAGTAGTTCGCCAGTTAATAGTTTGCGCAA
CGTTGTTGCCATTGCTACAGGCATCGTGGTGTCACGCTCGTCGTTTGGTATGGCTTCATTCAGCTCCGGT
TCCCAACGATCAAGGCGAGTTACATGATCCCCCATGTTGTGCAAAAAAGCGGTTAGCTCCTTCGGTCCTC
CGATCGTTGTCAGAAGTAAGTTGGCCGCAGTGTTATCACTCATGGTTATGGCAGCACTGCATAATTCTCT
TACTGTCATGCCATCCGTAAGATGCTTTTCTGTGACTGGTGAGTACTCAACCAAGTCATTCTGAGAATAG
TGTATGCGGCGACCGAGTTGCTCTTGCCCGGCGTCAATACGGGATAATACCGCGCCACATAGCAGAACTT
TAAAAGTGCTCATCATTGGAAAACGTTCTTCGGGGCGAAAACTCTCAAGGATCTTACCGCTGTTGAGATC
CAGTTCGATGTAACCCACTCGTGCACCCAACTGATCTTCAGCATCTTTTACTTTCACCAGCGTTTCTGGG
TGAGCAAAAACAGGAAGGCAAAATGCCGCAAAAAAGGGAATAAGGGCGACACGGAAATGTTGAATACTCA
TACTCTTCCTTTTTCAATATTATTGAAGCATTTATCAGGGTTATTGTCTCATGAGCGGATACATATTTGA
ATGTATTTAGAAAAATAAACAAATAGGGGTTCCGCGCACATTTCCCCGAAAAGTGCCACCTG
