Features (pLannotate 1.2.2; 14 found; start..end, strand, type, name):
      5..384     +  enhancer       CMV enhancer: human cytomegalovirus immediate early enhancer
    386..661     +  promoter       chicken β-actin promoter: No description available
    662..1678    +  intron         chimeric intron: chimera between introns from chicken β-actin and rabbit β-globin
   1852..2547    +  CDS            mKate2: mKate2 is a basic (constitutively fluorescent) red fluorescent protein published in 2009, derived from Entacmaea quadricolor. It is reported to be a rapidly-maturing monomer with moderate acid sensitivity.
   2584..6924    +  CDS            PDS5B: PDS5B_HUMAN - Also known as APRIN, AS3 From Homo sapiens (Human).
   6920..7015    +  CDS            HBB (fragment): HBB_PONPY - Experimental evidence at transcript level: Swiss-Prot protein existence level 2. Involved in oxygen transport from the lung to the various peripheral tissues. From Pongo pygmaeus (Bornean orangutan).
   7086..7141    +  polyA_signal   β-globin poly(A) signal: rabbit β-globin polyadenylation signal (Gil and Proudfoot, 1987)
   7526..7542    -  protein_bind   lac operator: The lac repressor binds to the lac operator to inhibit transcription in E. coli. This inhibition can be relieved by adding lactose or isopropyl-β-D-thiogalactopyranoside (IPTG). lac repressor encoded by lacI
   7550..7580    -  promoter       lac promoter: promoter for the E. coli lac operon
   7595..7616    -  protein_bind   CAP binding site: CAP binding activates transcription in the presence of cAMP. E. coli catabolite activator protein
   7667..7729    -  CDS            lacI (fragment): LACI_ECOLI - Experimental evidence at protein level: Swiss-Prot protein existence level 1. Repressor of the lactose operon. Binds allolactose as an inducer. From Escherichia coli (strain K12).
   7912..8500    -  rep_origin     ori: high-copy-number ColE1/pMB1/pBR322/pUC origin of replication
   8671..9531    -  CDS            AmpR: β-lactamase; bla; confers resistance to ampicillin, carbenicillin, and related antibiotics
   9532..9636    -  promoter       AmpR promoter: bla
>Addgene plasmid #156436 | pEN765 -pCAGGS-3XFLAG-mKate2-(human)PDS5B-bpA | addgene full sequence | sequence record 310154 | Addgene NGS Result
GGTCGACATTGATTATTGACTAGTTATTAATAGTAATCAATTACGGGGTCATTAGTTCATAGCCCATATA
TGGAGTTCCGCGTTACATAACTTACGGTAAATGGCCCGCCTGGCTGACCGCCCAACGACCCCCGCCCATT
GACGTCAATAATGACGTATGTTCCCATAGTAACGCCAATAGGGACTTTCCATTGACGTCAATGGGTGGAG
TATTTACGGTAAACTGCCCACTTGGCAGTACATCAAGTGTATCATATGCCAAGTACGCCCCCTATTGACG
TCAATGACGGTAAATGGCCCGCCTGGCATTATGCCCAGTACATGACCTTATGGGACTTTCCTACTTGGCA
GTACATCTACGTATTAGTCATCGCTATTACCATGGTCGAGGTGAGCCCCACGTTCTGCTTCACTCTCCCC
ATCTCCCCCCCCTCCCCACCCCCAATTTTGTATTTATTTATTTTTTAATTATTTTGTGCAGCGATGGGGG
CGGGGGGGGGGGGGGSGCGCGCCRGGSGGGGSGGGGSGGGGSGRGGGGSGGGGSGGGGSGAGGCGGAGAG
GTGCGGCGGCAGCCAATCAGAGCGGCGCGCTCCGAAAGTTTCCTTTTATGGCGAGGCGGCGGCGGCGGCG
GCCCTATAAAAAGCGAAGCGCGCGGCGGGCGGGAGTCGCTGCGCGCTGCCTTCGCCCCGTGCCCCGCTCC
GCCGCCGCCTCGCGCCGCCCGCCCCGGCTCTGACTGACCGCGTTACTCCCACAGGTGAGCGGGCGGGACG
GCCCTTCTCCTCCGGGCTGTAATTAGCGCTTGGTTTAATGACGGCTTGTTTCTTTTCTGTGGCTGCGTGA
AAGCCTTGAGGGGCTCCGGGAGGGCCCTTTGTGCGGGGGGAGCGGCTCGGGGGGTGCGTGCGTGTGTGTG
TGCGTGGGGAGCGCCGCGTGCGGCTCCGCGCTGCCCGGCGGCTGTGAGCGCTGCGGGCGCGGCGCGGGGC
TTTGTGCGCTCCGCAGTGTGCGCGAGGGGAGCGCGGCCGGGGGCGGTGCCCCGCGGTGCGGGGGGGGCTG
CGAGGGGAACAAAGGCTGCGTGCGGGGTGTGTGCGTGGGGGGGTGAGCAGGGGGTGTGGGCGCGTCGGTC
GGGCTGCAACCCCCCCTGCACCCCCCTCCCCGAGTTGCTGAGCACGGCCCGGCTTCGGGTGCGGGGCTCC
GTACGGGGCGTGGCGCGGGGCTCGCCGTGCCGGGCGGGGGGTGGCGGCAGGTGGGGGTGCCGGGCGGGGC
GGGGCCGCCTCGGGCCGGGGAGGGCTCGGGGGAGGGGCGCGGCGGCCCCCGGAGCGCCGGCGGCTGTCGA
GGCGCGGCGAGCCGCAGCCATTGCCTTTTATGGTAATCGTGCGAGAGGGCGCAGGGACTTCCTTTGTCCC
AAATCTGTGCGGAGCCGAAATCTGGGAGGCGCCGCCGCACCCCCTCTAGCGGGCGCGGGGCGAAGCGGTG
CGGCGCCGGCAGGAAGGAAATGGGCGGGGAGGGCCTTCGTGCGTCGCCGCGCCGCCGTCCCCTTCTCCCT
CTCCAGCCTCGGGGCTGTCCGCGGGGGGACGGCTGCCTTCGGGGGGGACGGGGCAGGGCGGGGTTCGGCT
TCTGGCGTGTGACCGGCGGCTCTAGAGCCTCTGCTAACCATGTTCATGCCTTCTTCTTTTTCCTACAGCT
CCTGGGCAACGTGCTGGTTATTGTGCTGTCTCATCATTTTGGCAAAGAATTCCTCGAGAATTCTCACGCG
TGAATTCCACCATGGACTATAAGGACCACGACGGAGACTACAAGGATCATGATATTGATTACAAAGACGA
TGACGATAAGCCCGGGGGGGGAGCAGGAGGCATGGTGAGCGAGCTGATTAAGGAGAACATGCACATGAAG
CTGTACATGGAGGGCACCGTGAACAACCACCACTTCAAGTGCACATCCGAGGGCGAAGGCAAGCCCTACG
AGGGCACCCAGACCATGAGAATCAAGGCGGTCGAGGGCGGCCCTCTCCCCTTCGCCTTCGACATCCTGGC
TACCAGCTTCATGTACGGCAGCAAAACCTTCATCAACCACACCCAGGGCATCCCCGACTTCTTTAAGCAG
TCCTTCCCCGAGGGCTTCACATGGGAGAGAGTCACCACATACGAAGACGGGGGCGTGCTGACCGCTACCC
AGGACACCAGCCTCCAGGACGGCTGCCTCATCTACAACGTCAAGATCAGAGGGGTGAACTTCCCATCCAA
CGGCCCTGTGATGCAGAAGAAAACACTCGGCTGGGAGGCCTCCACCGAGACCCTGTACCCCGCTGACGGC
GGCCTGGAAGGCAGAGCCGACATGGCCCTGAAGCTCGTGGGCGGGGGCCACCTGATCTGCAACTTGAAGA
CCACATACAGATCCAAGAAACCCGCTAAGAACCTCAAGATGCCCGGCGTCTACTATGTGGACAGAAGACT
GGAAAGAATCAAGGAGGCCGACAAAGAGACCTACGTCGAGCAGCACGAGGTGGCTGTGGCCAGATACTGC
GACCTCCCTAGCAAACTGGGGCACAGAGGCGGTGGAGGGTCAGGCGGTGGTGGATCCACCGGTATGGCTC
ATTCAAAGACTAGGACCAATGATGGAAAAATTACATATCCGCCTGGGGTCAAGGAAATATCAGATAAAAT
ATCTAAAGAGGAGATGGTGAGACGATTAAAGATGGTTGTGAAAACTTTTATGGATATGGACCAGGACTCT
GAAGAAGAAAAGGAGCTTTATTTAAACCTAGCTTTACATCTTGCTTCAGATTTTTTTCTCAAGCATCCTG
ATAAAGATGTTCGCTTACTGGTAGCCTGCTGCCTTGCTGATATTTTCAGGATTTATGCTCCTGAAGCTCC
TTACACATCCCCTGATAAACTAAAGGATATATTTATGTTTATAACAAGACAGTTGAAGGGGCTAGAGGAT
ACAAAGAGCCCACAATTCAATAGGTATTTTTATTTACTTGAGAACATTGCTTGGGTCAAGTCATATAACA
TATGCTTTGAGTTAGAAGATAGCAATGAAATTTTCACCCAGCTATACAGAACCTTATTTTCAGTTATAAA
CAATGGCCACAATCAGAAAGTCCATATGCACATGGTAGACCTTATGAGCTCTATTATTTGTGAAGGTGAT
ACAGTGTCTCAGGAGCTTTTGGATACGGTTTTAGTAAATCTGGTACCTGCTCATAAGAATTTAAACAAGC
AAGCATATGATTTGGCAAAGGCTTTACTGAAGAGGACAGCTCAAGCTATTGAGCCATATATTACCAATTT
TTTTAATCAGGTTCTGATGCTTGGGAAAACATCTATCAGCGATTTGTCAGAGCATGTCTTTGACTTAATT
TTGGAGCTCTACAATATTGATAGTCATTTGCTGCTCTCTGTTTTACCCCAGCTTGAATTTAAATTAAAGA
GCAATGATAATGAGGAGCGCCTACAAGTTGTTAAACTACTGGCAAAAATGTTTGGGGCAAAGGATTCAGA
ATTGGCTTCTCAAAACAAGCCACTTTGGCAGTGCTACTTGGGCAGGTTTAATGATATCCATGTACCAATC
CGCCTGGAATGTGTGAAATTTGCTAGCCATTGTCTCATGAACCATCCTGATTTAGCAAAAGACTTAACAG
AGTATCTTAAAGTGAGGTCACATGACCCTGAGGAAGCTATTAGACATGATGTTATTGTGTCAATAGTTAC
AGCTGCTAAAAAGGATATTCTTCTGGTCAATGATCACTTACTTAATTTTGTGAGAGAGAGAACATTAGAC
AAACGATGGAGAGTACGCAAAGAAGCCATGATGGGACTTGCCCAAATTTATAAGAAATATGCTTTACAGT
CAGCAGCTGGAAAAGATGCTGCAAAACAGATAGCATGGATCAAAGACAAATTGCTACATATATATTATCA
AAATAGTATTGATGATCGACTACTTGTTGAACGGATCTTTGCTCAATACATGGTTCCTCACAATTTAGAA
ACTACAGAACGGATGAAATGCTTATATTACTTGTATGCCACACTGGATTTAAATGCTGTGAAAGCATTGA
ATGAAATGTGGAAATGTCAAAATCTGCTCCGACATCAAGTAAAGGATTTGCTTGACTTGATTAAGCAACC
CAAAACAGATGCCAGTGTCAAGGCCATATTTTCAAAAGTGATGGTTATTACAAGAAATTTACCTGATCCT
GGTAAGGCTCAGGATTTCATGAAGAAATTCACACAGGTGTTAGAAGATGATGAGAAAATAAGAAAGCAGT
TAGAAGTACTTGTTAGTCCAACATGCTCCTGCAAGCAGGCTGAAGGTTGTGTGCGTGAAATAACTAAGAA
GTTGGGCAACCCCAAACAGCCTACAAATCCTTTCCTGGAAATGATCAAGTTTCTCTTGGAGAGGATAGCA
CCTGTGCACATAGATACCGAATCTATCAGTGCTCTTATTAAACAAGTGAACAAATCAATAGATGGAACAG
CAGATGATGAAGATGAGGGTGTTCCAACTGATCAAGCCATCAGAGCAGGTCTTGAACTGCTTAAGGTACT
CTCATTTACACATCCCATCTCATTTCATTCTGCTGAAACATTTGAATCATTACTGGCTTGTCTGAAAATG
GATGATGAAAAAGTAGCAGAAGCTGCACTACAAATTTTCAAAAACACAGGAAGCAAAATTGAAGAGGATT
TTCCACACATCAGATCAGCCTTGCTTCCTGTTTTACATCACAAATCTAAAAAAGGACCCCCCCGTCAAGC
CAAATATGCCATTCATTGTATCCATGCGATATTTTCTAGTAAAGAGACCCAGTTTGCACAGATATTTGAG
CCTCTGCATAAGAGCCTAGATCCAAGCAACCTGGAACATCTCATAACACCATTGGTTACTATTGGTCATA
TTGCTCTCCTTGCACCTGATCAATTTGCTGCTCCTTTGAAATCTTTGGTAGCTACTTTCATTGTGAAAGA
TCTTCTCATGAATGATCGGCTTCCAGGGAAAAAGACAACTAAACTTTGGGTTCCAGATGAAGAAGTATCT
CCTGAGACAATGGTCAAAATTCAGGCTATTAAAATGATGGTTCGATGGCTACTTGGAATGAAAAATAATC
ACAGTAAATCAGGAACTTCTACCTTAAGATTGCTAACAACAATATTGCATAGTGATGGAGACTTGACAGA
ACAGGGGAAAATTAGTAAACCAGATATGTCACGTCTGAGACTTGCTGCTGGGAGTGCTATTGTGAAGCTG
GCACAAGAACCCTGTTACCATGAAATCATCACATTAGAACAATATCAGCTATGTGCATTAGCTATCAACG
ATGAATGCTATCAAGTAAGACAAGTGTTTGCCCAGAAACTTCACAAAGGCCTTTCCCGTTTACGGCTTCC
ACTTGAGTATATGGCAATCTGTGCCCTTTGTGCAAAAGATCCTGTAAAGGAGAGAAGAGCTCATGCTAGG
CAATGTTTGGTGAAAAATATAAATGTAAGGCGGGAGTATCTGAAGCAGCATGCAGCTGTTAGTGAAAAAT
TATTGTCTCTTCTACCAGAGTATGTTGTTCCATATACAATTCACCTTTTGGCACATGACCCAGATTATGT
CAAAGTACAGGATATTGAACAACTTAAAGATGTTAAAGAATGTCTTTGGTTTGTTCTGGAAATATTAATG
GCTAAAAATGAAAATAACAGTCACGCTTTTATCAGAAAGATGGTAGAAAATATTAAACAAACAAAAGATG
CCCAAGGACCAGATGATGCAAAAATGAATGAAAAACTGTACACTGTGTGTGATGTTGCCATGAATATCAT
CATGTCAAAGAGTACTACATACAGTTTGGAATCTCCTAAAGACCCGGTACTACCAGCTCGTTTCTTCACT
CAACCTGACAAGAATTTCAGTAACACCAAAAATTATCTGCCTCCTGAAATGAAATCATTTTTCACTCCTG
GAAAACCTAAAACAACCAATGTTCTAGGAGCTGTTAACAAGCCACTTTCATCAGCAGGCAAGCAATCTCA
GACCAAATCATCACGAATGGAAACTGTAAGCAATGCAAGCAGCAGCTCAAATCCAAGCTCTCCTGGAAGA
ATAAAGGGGAGGCTTGATAGTTCTGAAATGGATCACAGTGAAAATGAAGATTACACAATGTCTTCACCTT
TGCCGGGGAAAAAAAGTGACAAGAGAGACGACTCTGATCTTGTAAGGTCTGAATTGGAGAAGCCTAGAGG
CAGGAAAAAAACGCCCGTCACAGAACAGGAGGAGAAATTAGGTATGGATGACTTGACTAAGTTGGTACAG
GAACAGAAACCTAAAGGCAGTCAGCGAAGTCGGAAAAGAGGCCATACGGCTTCAGAATCTGATGAACAGC
AGTGGCCTGAGGAAAAGAGGCTCAAAGAAGATATATTAGAAAATGAAGATGAACAGAATAGTCCGCCAAA
AAAGGGTAAAAGAGGCCGACCACCAAAACCTCTTGGTGGAGGTACACCAAAAGAAGAGCCAACAATGAAA
ACTTCTAAAAAAGGAAGCAAAAAAAAATCTGGACCTCCAGCACCAGAGGAGGAGGAAGAAGAAGAAAGAC
AAAGTGGAAATACGGAACAGAAGTCCAAAAGCAAACAGCACCGAGTGTCAAGGAGAGCACAGCAGAGAGC
AGAATCTCCTGAATCTAGTGCAATTGAATCCACACAGTCCACACCACAGAAAGGACGAGGAAGACCATCA
AAAACGCCATCACCATCACAACCAAAAAAAAATGTCCGTGTAGGACGCTCCAAACAAGCAGCTACTAAGG
AAAATGATTCAAGTGAAGAAGTAGATGTGTTTCAGGGTAGCTCTCCTGTCGATGATATTCCACAGGAAGA
AACAGAGGAGGAGGAAGTTTCTACAGTAAATGTACGGCGGCGAAGTGCTAAAAGGGAACGGCGATGAGTT
TAAACGCGGCCGCTCAGGTCAGGTGCAGGCTGCCTATCAGAAGGTGGTGGCTGGTGTGGCCAATGCCCTG
GCTCACAAATACCACTGAGATCTTTTTCCCTCTGCCAAAAATTATGGGGACATCATGAAGCCCCTTGAGC
ATCTGACTTCTGGCTAATAAAGGAAATTTATTTTCATTGCAATAGTGTGTTGGAATTTTTTGTGTCTCTC
ACTCGGAAGGACATATGGGAGGGCAAATCATTTAAAACATCAGAATGAGTATTTGGTTTAGAGTTTGGCA
ACATATGCCCATATGCTGGCTGCCATGAACAAAGGTTGGCTATAAAGAGGTCATCAGTATATGAAACAGC
CCCCTGCTGTCCATTCCTTATTCCATAGAAAAGCCTTGACTTGAGGTTAGATTTTTTTTATATTTTGTTT
TGTGTTATTTTTTTCTTTAACATCCCTAAAATTTTCCTTACATGTTTTACTAGCCAGATTTTTCCTCCTC
TCCTGACTACTCCCAGTCATAGCTGTCCCTCTTCTCTTATGGAGATCCCTCGACCTGCAGCCCAAGCTTG
GCGTAATCATGGTCATAGCTGTTTCCTGTGTGAAATTGTTATCCGCTCACAATTCCACACAACATACGAG
CCGGAAGCATAAAGTGTAAAGCCTGGGGTGCCTAATGAGTGAGCTAACTCACATTAATTGCGTTGCGCTC
ACTGCCCGCTTTCCAGTCGGGAAACCTGTCGTGCCAGCGGATCCGCTGCATTAATGAATCGGCCAACGCG
CGGGGAGAGGCGGTTTGCGTATTGGGCGCTCTTCCGCTTCCTCGCTCACTGACTCGCTGCGCTCGGTCGT
TCGGCTGCGGCGAGCGGTATCAGCTCACTCAAAGGCGGTAATACGGTTATCCACAGAATCAGGGGATAAC
GCAGGAAAGAACATGTGAGCAAAAGGCCAGCAAAAGGCCAGGAACCGTAAAAAGGCCGCGTTGCTGGCGT
TTTTCCATAGGCTCCGCCCCCCTGACGAGCATCACAAAAATCGACGCTCAAGTCAGAGGTGGCGAAACCC
GACAGGACTATAAAGATACCAGGCGTTTCCCCCTGGAAGCTCCCTCGTGCGCTCTCCTGTTCCGACCCTG
CCGCTTACCGGATACCTGTCCGCCTTTCTCCCTTCGGGAAGCGTGGCGCTTTCTCATAGCTCACGCTGTA
GGTATCTCAGTTCGGTGTAGGTCGTTCGCTCCAAGCTGGGCTGTGTGCACGAACCCCCCGTTCAGCCCGA
CCGCTGCGCCTTATCCGGTAACTATCGTCTTGAGTCCAACCCGGTAAGACACGACTTATCGCCACTGGCA
GCAGCCACTGGTAACAGGATTAGCAGAGCGAGGTATGTAGGCGGTGCTACAGAGTTCTTGAAGTGGTGGC
CTAACTACGGCTACACTAGAAGAACAGTATTTGGTATCTGCGCTCTGCTGAAGCCAGTTACCTTCGGAAA
AAGAGTTGGTAGCTCTTGATCCGGCAAACAAACCACCGCTGGTAGCGGTGGTTTTTTTGTTTGCAAGCAG
CAGATTACGCGCAGAAAAAAAGGATCTCAAGAAGATCCTTTGATCTTTTCTACGGGGTCTGACGCTCAGT
GGAACGAAAACTCACGTTAAGGGATTTTGGTCATGAGATTATCAAAAAGGATCTTCACCTAGATCCTTTT
AAATTAAAAATGAAGTTTTAAATCAATCTAAAGTATATATGAGTAAACTTGGTCTGACAGTTACCAATGC
TTAATCAGTGAGGCACCTATCTCAGCGATCTGTCTATTTCGTTCATCCATAGTTGCCTGACTCCCCGTCG
TGTAGATAACTACGATACGGGAGGGCTTACCATCTGGCCCCAGTGCTGCAATGATACCGCGAGACCCACG
CTCACCGGCTCCAGATTTATCAGCAATAAACCAGCCAGCCGGAAGGGCCGAGCGCAGAAGTGGTCCTGCA
ACTTTATCCGCCTCCATCCAGTCTATTAATTGTTGCCGGGAAGCTAGAGTAAGTAGTTCGCCAGTTAATA
GTTTGCGCAACGTTGTTGCCATTGCTACAGGCATCGTGGTGTCACGCTCGTCGTTTGGTATGGCTTCATT
CAGCTCCGGTTCCCAACGATCAAGGCGAGTTACATGATCCCCCATGTTGTGCAAAAAAGCGGTTAGCTCC
TTCGGTCCTCCGATCGTTGTCAGAAGTAAGTTGGCCGCAGTGTTATCACTCATGGTTATGGCAGCACTGC
ATAATTCTCTTACTGTCATGCCATCCGTAAGATGCTTTTCTGTGACTGGTGAGTACTCAACCAAGTCATT
CTGAGAATAGTGTATGCGGCGACCGAGTTGCTCTTGCCCGGCGTCAATACGGGATAATACCGCGCCACAT
AGCAGAACTTTAAAAGTGCTCATCATTGGAAAACGTTCTTCGGGGCGAAAACTCTCAAGGATCTTACCGC
TGTTGAGATCCAGTTCGATGTAACCCACTCGTGCACCCAACTGATCTTCAGCATCTTTTACTTTCACCAG
CGTTTCTGGGTGAGCAAAAACAGGAAGGCAAAATGCCGCAAAAAAGGGAATAAGGGCGACACGGAAATGT
TGAATACTCATACTCTTCCTTTTTCAATATTATTGAAGCATTTATCAGGGTTATTGTCTCATGAGCGGAT
ACATATTTGAATGTATTTAGAAAAATAAACAAATAGGGGTTCCGCGCACATTTCCCCGAAAAGTGCCACC
TG
